>Addgene plasmid #127563 | pCRISPaint-T2A-Nluc-3xP3-RFP | addgene full sequence | sequence record 253121 | Addgene NGS Result
CCGGGCCAGTACCCAAAAAGCGGGGGGTCCGGTGGAAGCGGAGGTAGCGCGGCCGCCGAGGGCCGCGGCA
GCCTGCTGACCTGCGGCGATGTGGAGGAGAACCCCGGGCCCGCTAGCATGGTCTTCACACTCGAAGATTT
CGTTGGGGACTGGCGACAGACAGCCGGCTACAACCTGGACCAAGTCCTTGAACAGGGAGGTGTGTCCAGT
TTGTTTCAGAATCTCGGGGTGTCCGTAACTCCGATCCAAAGGATTGTCCTGAGCGGTGAAAATGGGCTGA
AGATCGACATCCATGTCATCATCCCGTATGAAGGTCTGAGCGGCGACCAAATGGGCCAGATCGAAAAAAT
TTTTAAGGTGGTGTACCCTGTGGATGATCATCACTTTAAGGTGATCCTGCACTATGGCACACTGGTAATC
GACGGGGTTACGCCGAACATGATCGACTATTTCGGACGGCCGTATGAAGGCATCGCCGTGTTCGACGGCA
AAAAGATCACTGTAACAGGGACCCTGTGGAACGGCAACAAAATTATCGACGAGCGCCTGATCAACCCCGA
CGGCTCCCTGCTGTTCCGAGTAACCATCAACGGAGTGACCGGCTGGCGGCTGTGCGAACGCATTCTGGCG
TAAGGTACCTCTAGAGGATCTTTGTGAAGGAACCTTACTTCTGTGGTGTGACATAATTGGACAAACTACC
TACAGAGATTTAAAGCTCTAAGGTAAATATAAAATTTTTAAGTGTATAATGTGTTAAACTACTGATTCTA
ATTGTTTGTGTATTTTAGATTCCAACCTATGGAACTGATGAATGGGAGCAGTGGTGGAATGCCTTTAATG
AGGAAAACCTGTTTTGCTCAGAAGAAATGCCATCTAGTGATGATGAGGCTACTGCTGACTCTCAACATTC
TACTCCTCCAAAAAAGAAGAGAAAGGTAGAAGACCCCAAGGACTTTCCTTCAGAATTGCTAAGTTTTTTG
AGTCATGCTGTGTTTAGTAATAGAACTCTTGCTTGCTTTGCTATTTACACCACAAAGGAAAAAGCTGCAC
TGCTATACAAGAAAATTATGGAAAAATATTTGATGTATAGTGCCTTGACTAGAGATCATAATCAGCCATA
CCACATTTGTAGAGGTTTTACTTGCTTTAAAAAACCTCCCACACCTCCCCCTGAACCTGAAACATAAAAT
GAATGCAATTGTTGTTGTTAACTTGTTTATTGCAGCTTATAATGGTTACAAATAAAGCAATAGCATCACA
AATTTCACAAATAAAGCATTTTTTTCACTGCATTCTAGTTGTGGTTTGTCCAAACTCATCAATGTATCTT
AATAACTTCGTATAATGTATGCTATACGAAGTTATCGTACGGGATCTAATTCAATTAGAGACTAATTCAA
TTAGAGCTAATTCAATTAGGATCCAAGCTTATCGATTTCGAACCCTCGACCGCCGGAGTATAAATAGAGG
CGCTTCGTCTACGGAGCGACAATTCAATTCAAACAAGCAAAGTGAACACGTCGCTAAGCGAAAGCTAAGC
AAATAAACAAGCGCAGCTGAACAAGCTAAACAATCGGCTCGAAGCCGGTCGCCACCATGGCCTCCTCCGA
GGACGTCATCAAGGAGTTCATGCGCTTCAAGGTGCGCATGGAGGGCTCCGTGAACGGCCACGAGTTCGAG
ATCGAGGGCGAGGGCGAGGGCCGCCCCTACGAGGGCACCCAGACCGCCAAGCTGAAGGTGACCAAGGGCG
GCCCCCTGCCCTTCGCCTGGGACATCCTGTCCCCCCAGTTCCAGTACGGCTCCAAGGTGTACGTGAAGCA
CCCCGCCGACATCCCCGACTACAAGAAGCTGTCCTTCCCCGAGGGCTTCAAGTGGGAGCGCGTGATGAAC
TTCGAGGACGGCGGCGTGGTGACCGTGACCCAGGACTCCTCCCTCCAGGACGGCTCCTTCATCTACAAGG
TGAAGTTCATCGGCGTGAACTTCCCCTCCGACGGCCCCGTAATGCAGAAGAAGACTATGGGCTGGGAGGC
GTCCACCGAGCGCCTGTACCCCCGCGACGGCGTGCTGAAGGGCGAGATCCACAAGGCCCTGAAGCTGAAG
GACGGCGGCCACTACCTGGTGGAGTTCAAGTCCATCTACATGGCCAAGAAGCCCGTGCAGCTGCCCGGCT
ACTACTACGTGGACTCCAAGCTGGACATCACCTCCCACAACGAGGACTACACCATCGTGGAGCAGTACGA
GCGCGCCGAGGGCCGCCACCACCTGTTCCTGTAGGGGCCGCGACTCTAGATCATAATCAGCCATACCACA
TTTGTAGAGGTTTTACTTGCTTTAAAAAACCTCCCACACCTCCCCCTGAACCTGAAACATAAAATGAATG
CAATTGTTGTTGTTAACTTGTTTATTGCAGCTTATAATGGTTACAAATAAAGCAATAGCATCACAAATTT
CACAAATAAAGCATTTTTTTCACTGCATTCTAGTTGTGGTTTGTCCAAACTCATCAATGTATCTTAACCG
TCTGTAAGCAGCGAAGGCCCATACGATAACTTCGTATAATGTATGCTATACGAAGTTATGAGCTCCAGCT
TTTGTTCCCTTTAGTGAGGGTTAATTGCGCGCTTGGCGTAATCATGGTCATAGCTGTTTCCTGTGTGAAA
TTGTTATCCGCTCACAATTCCACACAACATACGAGCCGGAAGCATAAAGTGTAAAGCCTGGGGTGCCTAA
TGAGTGAGCTAACTCACATTAATTGCGTTGCGCTCACTGCCCGCTTTCCAGTCGGGAAACCTGTCGTGCC
AGCTGCATTAATGAATCGGCCAACGCGCGGGGAGAGGCGGTTTGCGTATTGGGCGCTCTTCCGCTTCCTC
GCTCACTGACTCGCTGCGCTCGGTCGTTCGGCTGCGGCGAGCGGTATCAGCTCACTCAAAGGCGGTAATA
CGGTTATCCACAGAATCAGGGGATAACGCAGGAAAGAACATGTGAGCAAAAGGCCAGCAAAAGGCCAGGA
ACCGTAAAAAGGCCGCGTTGCTGGCGTTTTTCCATAGGCTCCGCCCCCCTGACGAGCATCACAAAAATCG
ACGCTCAAGTCAGAGGTGGCGAAACCCGACAGGACTATAAAGATACCAGGCGTTTCCCCCTGGAAGCTCC
CTCGTGCGCTCTCCTGTTCCGACCCTGCCGCTTACCGGATACCTGTCCGCCTTTCTCCCTTCGGGAAGCG
TGGCGCTTTCTCATAGCTCACGCTGTAGGTATCTCAGTTCGGTGTAGGTCGTTCGCTCCAAGCTGGGCTG
TGTGCACGAACCCCCCGTTCAGCCCGACCGCTGCGCCTTATCCGGTAACTATCGTCTTGAGTCCAACCCG
GTAAGACACGACTTATCGCCACTGGCAGCAGCCACTGGTAACAGGATTAGCAGAGCGAGGTATGTAGGCG
GTGCTACAGAGTTCTTGAAGTGGTGGCCTAACTACGGCTACACTAGAAGAACAGTATTTGGTATCTGCGC
TCTGCTGAAGCCAGTTACCTTCGGAAAAAGAGTTGGTAGCTCTTGATCCGGCAAACAAACCACCGCTGGT
AGCGGTGGTTTTTTTGTTTGCAAGCAGCAGATTACGCGCAGAAAAAAAGGATCTCAAGAAGATCCTTTGA
TCTTTTCTACGGGGTCTGACGCTCAGTGGAACGAAAACTCACGTTAAGGGATTTTGGTCATGAGATTATC
AAAAAGGATCTTCACCTAGATCCTTTTAAATTAAAAATGAAGTTTTAAATCAATCTAAAGTATATATGAG
TAAACTTGGTCTGACAGTTACCAATGCTTAATCAGTGAGGCACCTATCTCAGCGATCTGTCTATTTCGTT
CATCCATAGTTGCCTGACTCCCCGTCGTGTAGATAACTACGATACGGGAGGGCTTACCATCTGGCCCCAG
TGCTGCAATGATACCGCGAGACCCACGCTCACCGGCTCCAGATTTATCAGCAATAAACCAGCCAGCCGGA
AGGGCCGAGCGCAGAAGTGGTCCTGCAACTTTATCCGCCTCCATCCAGTCTATTAATTGTTGCCGGGAAG
CTAGAGTAAGTAGTTCGCCAGTTAATAGTTTGCGCAACGTTGTTGCCATTGCTACAGGCATCGTGGTGTC
ACGCTCGTCGTTTGGTATGGCTTCATTCAGCTCCGGTTCCCAACGATCAAGGCGAGTTACATGATCCCCC
ATGTTGTGCAAAAAAGCGGTTAGCTCCTTCGGTCCTCCGATCGTTGTCAGAAGTAAGTTGGCCGCAGTGT
TATCACTCATGGTTATGGCAGCACTGCATAATTCTCTTACTGTCATGCCATCCGTAAGATGCTTTTCTGT
GACTGGTGAGTACTCAACCAAGTCATTCTGAGAATAGTGTATGCGGCGACCGAGTTGCTCTTGCCCGGCG
TCAATACGGGATAATACCGCGCCACATAGCAGAACTTTAAAAGTGCTCATCATTGGAAAACGTTCTTCGG
GGCGAAAACTCTCAAGGATCTTACCGCTGTTGAGATCCAGTTCGATGTAACCCACTCGTGCACCCAACTG
ATCTTCAGCATCTTTTACTTTCACCAGCGTTTCTGGGTGAGCAAAAACAGGAAGGCAAAATGCCGCAAAA
AAGGGAATAAGGGCGACACGGAAATGTTGAATACTCATACTCTTCCTTTTTCAATATTATTGAAGCATTT
ATCAGGGTTATTGTCTCATGAGCGGATACATATTTGAATGTATTTAGAAAAATAAACAAATAGGGGTTCC
GCGCACATTTCCCCGAAAAGTGCCACCTG
[124 nt withheld, positions 4790-4913]
C
[91 nt withheld, positions 4915-5005]
A
[49 nt withheld, positions 5007-5055]
CCTTTGACGTTGGAGTCCACGTTCTTT
[37 nt withheld, positions 5083-5119]
ACCCTATCTCGGTCTATTCTTTTGATTTATAAGGGATTTTGCCGATTTCGGCCTATTGGTTAAAAAAATG
AGCTGATTTAACAAAAATTTAACGCGAATTTTAACAAAATATTAACGCTTACAATTTCCATTCGCCATTC
AGGCTGCGCAACTGTTGGGAAGGGCGATCGGTGCGGGCCTCTTCGCTATTACGCCAGCTGGCGAAAGGGG
GATGTGCTGCAAGGCGATTAAGTTGGGTAACGCCAGGGTTTTCCCAGTCACGACGTTGTAAAACGACGGC
CAGTGAGCGCGCGTAATACGACTCACTATAGGGCGAATTGGGTACAAGCTTCACGACCTGAGGCGCG
Features (pLannotate 1.2.2; 24 found; start..end, strand, type, name):
    118..633     +  CDS            Nluc: NanoLuc® luciferase human codon-optimized
    647..721     +  CDS            small t antigen (fragment): SV40 (simian virus 40) small t antigen
    723..788     +  intron         small t intron: SV40 (simian virus 40) small t antigen intron
    918..938     +  CDS            SV40 NLS: nuclear localization signal of SV40 (simian virus 40) large T antigen
    945..1079    +  CDS            LT_POVHA (fragment): Protein inferred from homology: Swiss-Prot protein existence level 3. Isoform large T antigen is a key early protein essential for both driving viral replication and inducing cellular transformation. Plays a role in viral genome replication by driving entry of quiescent cells into the cell cycle and by autoregulating the synthesis of viral early mRNA. Displays highly oncogenic activities by corrupting the host cellular checkpoint mechanisms that guard cell division and the transcription, replication, and repair of DNA. Participates in the modulation of cellular gene expression preceeding viral
   1104..1187    +  CDS            large T antigen (fragment): large T antigen from SV40 (simian virus 40)
   1210..1331    +  polyA_signal   SV40 poly(A) signal: SV40 polyadenylation signal
   1332..1365    -  protein_bind   loxP: Cre-mediated recombination occurs in the 8-bp core sequence (GCATACAT). Cre recombinase
   1453..1575    +  promoter       hsp70 promoter (fragment): Drosophila melanogaster hsp70Bb promoter
   1597..2271    +  CDS            DsRed-Express: DsRed-Express is a basic (constitutively fluorescent) orange fluorescent protein published in 2002, derived from Discosoma sp.. It is reported to be a rapidly-maturing tetramer with low acid sensitivity.
   2289..2372    +  CDS            large T antigen (fragment): large T antigen from SV40 (simian virus 40)
   2395..2516    +  polyA_signal   SV40 poly(A) signal: SV40 polyadenylation signal
   2546..2579    -  protein_bind   loxP: Cre-mediated recombination occurs in the 8-bp core sequence (GCATACAT). Cre recombinase
   2598..2616    -  promoter       T3 promoter: promoter for bacteriophage T3 RNA polymerase
   2661..2677    -  protein_bind   lac operator: The lac repressor binds to the lac operator to inhibit transcription in E. coli. This inhibition can be relieved by adding lactose or isopropyl-β-D-thiogalactopyranoside (IPTG). lac repressor encoded by lacI
   2685..2715    -  promoter       lac promoter: promoter for the E. coli lac operon
   2730..2751    -  protein_bind   CAP binding site: CAP binding activates transcription in the presence of cAMP. E. coli catabolite activator protein
   2764..2856    -  CDS            lacI (fragment): lac repressor; lacI; The lac repressor binds to the lac operator to inhibit transcription in E. coli. This inhibition can be relieved by adding lactose or isopropyl-β-D-thiogalactopyranoside (IPTG).
   3039..3627    -  rep_origin     ori: high-copy-number ColE1/pMB1/pBR322/pUC origin of replication
   3798..4658    -  CDS            AmpR: β-lactamase; bla; confers resistance to ampicillin, carbenicillin, and related antibiotics
   4659..4763    -  promoter       AmpR promoter: bla
   4790..5148    +  rep_origin     f1 ori (sequence partly withheld): f1 bacteriophage origin of replication; arrow indicates direction of (+) strand synthesis
   5250..5405    -  CDS            lacZα (fragment): LacZα fragment of β-galactosidase; lacZ fragment
   5413..5431    +  promoter       T7 promoter: promoter for bacteriophage T7 RNA polymerase
