[The description below was written by a language model from this plasmid's Addgene catalogue record and pLannotate feature annotations shown in this document.]
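Description:
pCRISPaint-T2A-Nluc-3xP3-RFP is a universal donor plasmid for CRISPaint, a homology-independent CRISPR knock-in approach used here in Drosophila. It was made by replacing the Gal4 segment of pCRISPaint-T2A-Gal4-3xP3-RFP (cut with NheI and KpnI) with NanoLuc by Gibson assembly. In bacteria it behaves as a standard high-copy cloning vector, carrying a ColE1/pUC-type origin, an ampicillin resistance gene with its own promoter, an f1 origin, and remnants of a lacZα/lac promoter region flanked by T7 and T3 promoters.

The payload has no promoter of its own. A human codon-optimized Nluc coding sequence is preceded, according to the catalogue entry, by a T2A peptide (not called separately in the feature table), and is followed by an SV40 terminator region containing the small t intron, T-antigen fragments and the SV40 poly(A) signal. When the donor integrates in frame into a coding exon of a target gene, the T2A sequence lets Nluc be released as a separate protein under the endogenous gene's transcriptional control, while the terminator truncates the host transcript. The insertion can therefore serve both as a luminescent expression reporter and as a likely disruption of the targeted gene.

Downstream lies the transformation marker, a DsRed-Express coding sequence driven by a minimal hsp70 promoter fragment, with its own SV40 poly(A) signal. The 3xP3 eye-specific enhancer named in the record is not annotated. This marker gives red fluorescent eyes for identifying insertion-bearing flies, and flanking loxP sites should allow its removal by Cre. The CRISPaint target site used to linearize the donor is also not annotated in the feature table.
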