Addgene plasmid #127563: pCRISPaint-T2A-Nluc-3xP3-RFP
Purpose: CRISPaint universal donor plasmid for gene exon insertion. Encodes T2A-Nluc-SV40 and 3xP3-RFP visible eye marker.
Depositing lab: Norbert Perrimon. Depositing organization: Harvard Medical School. Publication: Gene Knock-Ins in Drosophila Using Homology-Independent Insertion of Universal Donor Plasmids. Bosch JA, Colbeth R, Zirin J, Perrimon N. Genetics. 2019 Nov 4. pii: genetics.119.302819. doi: 10.1534/genetics.119.302819. PubMed 31685521.
Backbone
  Vector backbone: pCRISPaint-T2A-Gal4-3xP3-RFP digested with NheI/KpnI
  Backbone manufacturer: Justin Bosch and Norbert Perrimon
  Vector type: Insect Expression, CRISPR
Growth in bacteria
  Bacterial resistance: Ampicillin, 100 μg/mL
  Growth temperature: 37°C
  Growth strain: DH5alpha
  Copy number: High Copy
Gene/Insert
  Gene/Insert name: Nluc (alt names: T2A-Nluc; NanoLuc; Nano Luciferase)
  Cloning method: Gibson Cloning
  Sequencing primers: 5′ GTAAAACGACGGCCAG; 3′ GGAAAGTCCTTGGGGTCTTC
Terms and licenses: Academic/Nonprofit Terms; Industry Terms: Not Available to Industry
How to cite: pCRISPaint-T2A-Nluc-3xP3-RFP was a gift from Norbert Perrimon (Addgene plasmid # 127563 ; http://n2t.net/addgene:127563 ; RRID:Addgene_127563)
